Addgene plasmid #11998: pAG193 CORO1C 3'UTR
Depositing lab: David Bartel. Depositing organization: Whitehead Institute for Biomedical Research. Publication: The widespread impact of mammalian MicroRNAs on mRNA repression and evolution. Farh KK, Grimson A, Jan C, Lewis BP, Johnston WK, Lim LP, Burge CB, Bartel DP. Science. 2005 Dec 16. 310(5755):1817-21. 10.1126/science.1121158 PubMed 16308420.
Backbone
  Vector backbone: pIS2
  Backbone manufacturer: pIS2 derived from pRL-SV40 (Promega)
  Backbone size w/o insert (bp): 3700
  Vector type: Mammalian Expression, Luciferase
Growth in bacteria
  Bacterial resistance: Ampicillin, 100 μg/mL
  Growth temperature: 37°C
  Growth strain: DH5alpha
  Copy number: High Copy
Gene/Insert
  Gene/Insert name: CORO1C 3'UTR (alt name: CORO1C)
  Species: H. sapiens (human)
  Insert size (bp): 380
  GenBank ID: NM_014325
  Entrez Gene: CORO1C (a.k.a. HCRNN4)
  Cloning method: Restriction Enzyme; 5′ cloning site SacI (not destroyed); 3′ cloning site SpeI (not destroyed)
  Sequencing primers: 5′ EBV rev primer (GTGGTTTGTCCAAACTCATC)
Terms and licenses: Academic/Nonprofit Terms; Industry Terms: Not Available to Industry
Depositor comments: CORO1C 3'UTR in renilla luciferase reporter plasmid. Wild-type microRNA recognition sites (seed matches): 1701-1706 and 1737-1742.
How to cite: pAG193 CORO1C 3'UTR was a gift from David Bartel (Addgene plasmid # 11998 ; http://n2t.net/addgene:11998 ; RRID:Addgene_11998)
