[The description below was written by a language model from this plasmid's Addgene catalogue record and pLannotate feature annotations shown in this document.]
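Description:
pAG193 CORO1C 3'UTR is a mammalian Renilla luciferase reporter plasmid built on pIS2, a derivative of the commercial pRL-SV40 vector, and designed to measure microRNA-mediated repression acting through a human 3' untranslated region. It is propagated in E. coli as a high-copy plasmid using a ColE1/pUC-type origin, with selection by ampicillin through the β-lactamase gene and its native promoter. The annotated sequence is about 4.1 kb, consistent with a roughly 3.7 kb backbone plus a 380 bp insert.

The reporter unit is driven by the SV40 enhancer and early promoter, followed by a chimeric β-globin/immunoglobulin heavy chain intron that improves expression of the transcript. A T7 promoter immediately upstream of the coding sequence would also allow in vitro transcription. Downstream of the Renilla luciferase open reading frame, a fragment of the human CORO1C 3'UTR was cloned between SacI and SpeI sites, both of which are retained. The feature table does not annotate this fragment, but it falls in the gap between the luciferase CDS and the SV40 polyadenylation signal, which, along with an adjacent remnant of large T antigen sequence, is annotated on the reverse strand. The depositor notes that the insert carries two wild-type microRNA seed-match sites, located shortly after the luciferase stop. The record does not state which microRNA recognises them.

In use, the plasmid is transfected into mammalian cells so that changes in Renilla activity report how the CORO1C 3'UTR affects mRNA expression. The "wild-type" designation suggests comparison with seed-mutated counterparts, though none is described here. The construct comes from a study of the broad effects of mammalian microRNAs on mRNA repression and evolution.
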