Features (pLannotate 1.2.2; 9 found; start..end, strand, type, name):
     62..419     +  promoter       SV40 promoter: SV40 enhancer and early promoter
    489..621     +  intron         chimeric intron: chimera between introns from human β-globin and immunoglobulin heavy chain genes
    666..684     +  promoter       T7 promoter: promoter for bacteriophage T7 RNA polymerase
    694..1629    +  CDS            Rluc: luciferase from the anthozoan coelenterate Renilla reniformis (sea pansy)
   2064..2185    -  polyA_signal   SV40 poly(A) signal: SV40 polyadenylation signal
   2208..2276    -  CDS            large T antigen (fragment): large T antigen from SV40 (simian virus 40)
   2318..2422    +  promoter       AmpR promoter: bla
   2423..3283    +  CDS            AmpR: β-lactamase; bla; confers resistance to ampicillin, carbenicillin, and related antibiotics
   3454..4042    +  rep_origin     ori: high-copy-number ColE1/pMB1/pBR322/pUC origin of replication
>Addgene plasmid #11998 | pAG193 CORO1C 3'UTR | depositor full sequence | sequence record 7157 | Author sequence
AGATCTGCGCAGCACCATGGCCTGAAATAACCTCTGAAAGAGGAACTTGGTTAGGTACCTTCTGAGGCGG
AAAGAACCAGCTGTGGAATGTGTGTCAGTTAGGGTGTGGAAAGTCCCCAGGCTCCCCAGCAGGCAGAAGT
ATGCAAAGCATGCATCTCAATTAGTCAGCAACCAGGTGTGGAAAGTCCCCAGGCTCCCCAGCAGGCAGAA
GTATGCAAAGCATGCATCTCAATTAGTCAGCAACCATAGTCCCGCCCCTAACTCCGCCCATCCCGCCCCT
AACTCCGCCCAGTTCCGCCCATTCTCCGCCCCATGGCTGACTAATTTTTTTTATTTATGCAGAGGCCGAG
GCCGCCTCGGCCTCTGAGCTATTCCAGAAGTAGTGAGGAGGCTTTTTTGGAGGCCTAGGCTTTTGCAAAA
AGCTTGATTCTTCTGACACAACAGTCTCGAACTTAAGCTGCAGAAGTTGGTCGTGAGGCACTGGGCAGGT
AAGTATCAAGGTTACAAGACAGGTTTAAGGAGACCAATAGAAACTGGGCTTGTCGAGACAGAGAAGACTC
TTGCGTTTCTGATAGGCACCTATTGGTCTTACTGACATCCACTTTGCCTTTCTCTCCACAGGTGTCCACT
CCCAGTTCAATTACAGCTCTTAAGGCTAGAGTACTTAATACGACTCACTATAGGCTAGCCACCATGACTT
CGAAAGTTTATGATCCAGAACAAAGGAAACGGATGATAACTGGTCCGCAGTGGTGGGCCAGATGTAAACA
AATGAATGTTCTTGATTCATTTATTAATTATTATGATTCAGAAAAACATGCAGAAAATGCTGTTATTTTT
TTACATGGTAACGCGGCCTCTTCTTATTTATGGCGACATGTTGTGCCACATATTGAGCCAGTAGCGCGGT
GTATTATACCAGACCTTATTGGTATGGGCAAATCAGGCAAATCTGGTAATGGTTCTTATAGGTTACTTGA
TCATTACAAATATCTTACTGCATGGTTTGAACTTCTTAATTTACCAAAGAAGATCATTTTTGTCGGCCAT
GATTGGGGTGCTTGTTTGGCATTTCATTATAGCTATGAGCATCAAGATAAGATCAAAGCAATAGTTCACG
CTGAAAGTGTAGTAGATGTGATTGAATCATGGGATGAATGGCCTGATATTGAAGAAGATATTGCGTTGAT
CAAATCTGAAGAAGGAGAAAAAATGGTTTTGGAGAATAACTTCTTCGTGGAAACCATGTTGCCATCAAAA
ATCATGAGAAAGTTAGAACCAGAAGAATTTGCAGCATATCTTGAACCATTCAAAGAGAAAGGTGAAGTTC
GTCGTCCAACATTATCATGGCCTCGTGAAATCCCGTTAGTAAAAGGTGGTAAACCTGACGTTGTACAAAT
TGTTAGGAATTATAATGCTTATCTACGTGCAAGTGATGATTTACCAAAAATGTTTATTGAATCGGACCCA
GGATTCTTTTCCAATGCTATTGTTGAAGGTGCCAAGAAGTTTCCTAATACTGAATTTGTCAAAGTAAAAG
GTCTTCATTTTTCGCAAGAAGATGCACCTGATGAAATGGGAAAATATATCAAATCGTTCGTTGAGCGAGT
TCTCAAAAATGAACAATAATTCTAGGAGCTCGAGCTGGTTATTGGTGTGGTCCTAGGGAGGGCGGAAAGG
GAGGCACTGCCATTTGGAGACATTCCATTTCAGATTTGTCAACCAGCGATAGGCCACATTCCAGTAAGAA
CTCAATTTGTCTCCCAAATTTGCAGAAACAAAACGTGATTTAAAAGCTGAGCTTTTTATCAGAAAGCTTT
TTTGATGTTTTAAGTGTTATGTGACTTGTTGAACTTTTTAAAAAGTGCTACTTTTAAAATCCCAGATACT
CTGAATTTTAGAAAACAAACTAATTCTGATTGTGTCGTGCCCAAGTACCCTTTTTTTTTAATGAATAGGG
ACCAATGCCACATTGCTTTTTATATTTCTTTCTTTTTTAATGTTGCCAAAACCAAAAGTAGCTTTGACTA
GTGTTCTAGAGCGGCCGCTTCGAGCAGACATGATAAGATACATTGATGAGTTTGGACAAACCACAACTAG
AATGCAGTGAAAAAAATGCTTTATTTGTGAAATTTGTGATGCTATTGCTTTATTTGTAACCATTATAAGC
TGCAATAAACAAGTTAACAACAACAATTGCATTCATTTTATGTTTCAGGTTCAGGGGGAGGTGTGGGAGG
TTTTTTAAAGCAAGTAAAACCTCTACAAATGTGGTAAAATCGATAAGGATCCAGGTGGCACTTTTCGGGG
AAATGTGCGCGGAACCCCTATTTGTTTATTTTTCTAAATACATTCAAATATGTATCCGCTCATGAGACAA
TAACCCTGATAAATGCTTCAATAATATTGAAAAAGGAAGAGTATGAGTATTCAACATTTCCGTGTCGCCC
TTATTCCCTTTTTTGCGGCATTTTGCCTTCCTGTTTTTGCTCACCCAGAAACGCTGGTGAAAGTAAAAGA
TGCTGAAGATCAGTTGGGTGCACGAGTGGGTTACATCGAACTGGATCTCAACAGCGGTAAGATCCTTGAG
AGTTTTCGCCCCGAAGAACGTTTTCCAATGATGAGCACTTTTAAAGTTCTGCTATGTGGCGCGGTATTAT
CCCGTATTGACGCCGGGCAAGAGCAACTCGGTCGCCGCATACACTATTCTCAGAATGACTTGGTTGAGTA
CTCACCAGTCACAGAAAAGCATCTTACGGATGGCATGACAGTAAGAGAATTATGCAGTGCTGCCATAACC
ATGAGTGATAACACTGCGGCCAACTTACTTCTGACAACGATCGGAGGACCGAAGGAGCTAACCGCTTTTT
TGCACAACATGGGGGATCATGTAACTCGCCTTGATCGTTGGGAACCGGAGCTGAATGAAGCCATACCAAA
CGACGAGCGTGACACCACGATGCCTGTAGCAATGGCAACAACGTTGCGCAAACTATTAACTGGCGAACTA
CTTACTCTAGCTTCCCGGCAACAATTAATAGACTGGATGGAGGCGGATAAAGTTGCAGGACCACTTCTGC
GCTCGGCCCTTCCGGCTGGCTGGTTTATTGCTGATAAATCTGGAGCCGGTGAGCGTGGGTCTCGCGGTAT
CATTGCAGCACTGGGGCCAGATGGTAAGCCCTCCCGTATCGTAGTTATCTACACGACGGGGAGTCAGGCA
ACTATGGATGAACGAAATAGACAGATCGCTGAGATAGGTGCCTCACTGATTAAGCATTGGTAACTGTCAG
ACCAAGTTTACTCATATATACTTTAGATTGATTTAAAACTTCATTTTTAATTTAAAAGGATCTAGGTGAA
GATCCTTTTTGATAATCTCATGACCAAAATCCCTTAACGTGAGTTTTCGTTCCACTGAGCGTCAGACCCC
GTAGAAAAGATCAAAGGATCTTCTTGAGATCCTTTTTTTCTGCGCGTAATCTGCTGCTTGCAAACAAAAA
AACCACCGCTACCAGCGGTGGTTTGTTTGCCGGATCAAGAGCTACCAACTCTTTTTCCGAAGGTAACTGG
CTTCAGCAGAGCGCAGATACCAAATACTGTTCTTCTAGTGTAGCCGTAGTTAGGCCACCACTTCAAGAAC
TCTGTAGCACCGCCTACATACCTCGCTCTGCTAATCCTGTTACCAGTGGCTGCTGCCAGTGGCGATAAGT
CGTGTCTTACCGGGTTGGACTCAAGACGATAGTTACCGGATAAGGCGCAGCGGTCGGGCTGAACGGGGGG
TTCGTGCACACAGCCCAGCTTGGAGCGAACGACCTACACCGAACTGAGATACCTACAGCGTGAGCTATGA
GAAAGCGCCACGCTTCCCGAAGGGAGAAAGGCGGACAGGTATCCGGTAAGCGGCAGGGTCGGAACAGGAG
AGCGCACGAGGGAGCTTCCAGGGGGAAACGCCTGGTATCTTTATAGTCCTGTCGGGTTTCGCCACCTCTG
ACTTGAGCGTCGATTTTTGTGATGCTCGTCAGGGGGGCGGAGCCTATGGAAAAACGCCAGCAACGCGGCC
TTTTTACGGTTCCTGGCCTTTTGCTGGCCTTTTGCTCACATGGCTCGAC
