>Addgene plasmid #11998 | pAG193 CORO1C 3'UTR | addgene partial sequence | sequence record 18591 | 11998 with EBV-rev
CTGCTCGAGCGGCCGCTCTAGAACAACTAGTCAAAGCTACTTTTGGTTTTGGCAACATTAAAAAAGAAAG
AAATATAAAAAGCAATGTGGCATTGGTCCCTATTCATTAAAAAAAAAAGGGTACTTGGGCACGACACAAT
CAGAATTAGTTTGTTTTCTAAAATTCAGAGTATCTGGGATTTTAAAAGTAGCACTTTTTAAAAAGTTCAA
CAAGTCACATAACACTTAAAACATCAAAAAAGCTTTCTGATAAAAAGCTCAGCTTTTAAATCACGTTTTG
TTTCTGCAAATTTGGGAGACAAATTGAGTTCTTACTGGAATGTGGCCTATCGCTGGTTGACAAATCTGAA
ATGGAATGTCTCCAAATGGCAGTGCCTCCCTTTCCGCCCTCCCTAGGACCACACCAATAACCAGCTCGAG
CTCCTAGAATTATTGTTCATTTTTGAGAACTCGCTCAACGAACGATTTGATATATTTTCCCATTTCATCA
GGTGCATCTTCTTGCGAAAAATGAAGACCTTTTACTTTGACAAATTCAGTATTAGGAAACTTCTTGGCAC
CTTCAACAATAGCA
